Addgene plasmid #217261: pMV-hAT-11_AMi
Purpose: Donor plasmid of hAT-11_AMi Transposon
Depositing lab: Yong E Zhang. Depositing organization: Institute of Zoology, Chinese Academy of Sciences. Publication: Heterologous survey of 130 DNA transposons in human cells highlights their functional divergence and expands the genome engineering toolbox. Zhang T, Tan S, Tang N, Li Y, Zhang C, Sun J, Guo Y, Gao H, Cai Y, Sun W, Wang C, Fu L, Ma H, Wu Y, Hu X, Zhang X, Gee P, Yan W, Zhao Y, Chen Q, Guo B, Wang H, Zhang YE. Cell. 2024 Jul 11;187(14):3741-3760.e30. doi: 10.1016/j.cell.2024.05.007. Epub 2024 Jun 5. PubMed 38843831.
Backbone
  Vector backbone: pMV
  Vector type: Mammalian Expression
Growth in bacteria
  Bacterial resistance: Ampicillin, 100 μg/mL
  Growth temperature: 37°C
  Growth strain: DH5alpha
  Copy number: High Copy
Gene/Insert
  Gene/Insert name: TIRs of hAT-11_AMi transposon
  Species: Synthetic
  Cloning method: Restriction Enzyme; 5′ cloning site Unknown (unknown if destroyed); 3′ cloning site Unknown (unknown if destroyed)
Terms and licenses: Academic/Nonprofit Terms; Industry Terms: Not Available to Industry
How to cite: pMV-hAT-11_AMi was a gift from Yong E Zhang (Addgene plasmid # 217261 ; http://n2t.net/addgene:217261 ; RRID:Addgene_217261)
