[The description below was written by a language model from this plasmid's Addgene catalogue record and pLannotate feature annotations shown in this document.]
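Description:
pMV-hAT-11_AMi is the donor plasmid for the hAT-11_AMi DNA transposon, built on the pMV backbone and catalogued as a mammalian expression vector. It is propagated in E. coli as a high-copy plasmid through a ColE1/pUC-type origin and selected with ampicillin via the bla (β-lactamase) gene and its promoter. A short remnant of lacZα is also detected, presumably left over from a cloning vector ancestor. The full sequence record is about 7.9 kb.

The recorded insert is a synthetic pair of terminal inverted repeats (TIRs) from hAT-11_AMi, a member of the hAT superfamily as its name indicates. The automated annotation does not mark the TIRs themselves, so their exact positions are not given, and roughly 3 kb between the polyadenylation signal and the origin, plus about 1 kb upstream of the promoter, carry no annotated features. What is annotated is a mammalian reporter/selection cassette: the mouse PGK promoter drives a puromycin N-acetyltransferase coding sequence (called as a fragment, probably because it lacks its stop codon) followed closely by EGFP and terminated by the bGH poly(A) signal. The short gap between PuroR and EGFP suggests a linker or self-cleaving peptide joining the two, but the record does not identify it.

In a donor design of this kind, the TIRs would be expected to flank the cargo cassette, so that a matching transposase supplied in trans from a separate helper construct can excise it and integrate it into the host genome. Stable puromycin resistance or EGFP fluorescence then provides a readout of transposition. The construct comes from a survey that tested many DNA transposons for activity in human cells as candidate genome engineering tools.
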