Features (pLannotate 1.2.2; 8 found; start..end, strand, type, name):
    118..138     -  CDS            lacZα (fragment): LacZα fragment of β-galactosidase; lacZ fragment
   1095..1594    +  promoter       PGK promoter: mouse phosphoglycerate kinase 1 promoter
   1619..2213    +  CDS            PuroR (fragment): puromycin N-acetyltransferase; pac from Streptomyces alboniger; confers resistance to puromycin
   2277..2996    +  CDS            EGFP: the original enhanced GFP (Yang et al., 1996) mammalian codon-optimized
   3024..3248    +  polyA_signal   bGH poly(A) signal: bovine growth hormone polyadenylation signal
   6230..6818    -  rep_origin     ori: high-copy-number ColE1/pMB1/pBR322/pUC origin of replication
   6989..7849    -  CDS            AmpR: β-lactamase; bla; confers resistance to ampicillin, carbenicillin, and related antibiotics
   7850..26      -  promoter       AmpR promoter (across the origin): bla
>Addgene plasmid #217261 | pMV-hAT-11_AMi | addgene full sequence | sequence record 441846 | Addgene NGS Result
AAAAATAAACAAATAGGGGTTCCGCGCACATTTCCCCGAAAAGTGCCACCTGACGTCTAAGAAACCATTA
TTATCATGACATTAACCTATAAAAATAGGCGTATCACGAGGCCCTTTCGTTGTAAAACGACGGCCAGTCG
AACCACGCAATGCGTCTCGATCCGCAGTGTCTTGCGTCTCTCAATTGCTGTATAGTAGGGCTGTGCGAAA
CTTCGGCGGCCGTTTCGTTTCGGAGGTGTTTCGGCCCGTTTCGGCGCCCGAAACACCGAATCCGAAACGA
AACGGAAGGCTCCGAAACAGCTCCGAAACGAAACGGAACCATCCGAAACGTTTCGGAATGTTTCGGAGGC
GGGCTTGCGGGGAAACAGAAACTCAGAAGAGGGAGGGGGAAGAGGGGGGGAAGGACTGCTCTGATATTGA
CATCTGTAGCTGGCCAGTGTCTGCGATCTGTCCCTGAGGTCCCTTCCAATCCCAGTGCTCTGGGGGAGGG
ACGGAGAAACAGCATATAAGGCTGTTTGTGAACTGCTCTCTGCCATTTTGCGAGATCTGTCTCTTGCAGC
ACGAGCAGCAGAGCGCAGCATCTGAAGGGTCTAGGCTTGCAGCTTGGTAGTCCGTTGCTACCAAGTTGTA
GCCAGCCATTAGCCAATCCTTTCCCACTTACCCTTGCCTACCATCCCTATTGTTAATCCCTTTCAAATAT
TTCTTCCCCAAAAATCCTGTTATTTATTCTTGTTATTTTTTTTCCACCCCAAACAAAAAGAAAGCTGTGC
TTTGCCTGGCAGTGTCTCATCACTGCGCAGGAAAGCACTACACATATACATCACACAGACGCACATTTTC
CAGCACACCAAACATGAAGCGTGCTGGAAAGGCAGGTGCCAGGTCTTCTGGCAGGGGAGCGAGAGGGGGC
AGAGGGAGAGCTGTAAGTCCCCCCCCCCAAACTTAGACGCACCCTCTTCCCTAGCAGGCATGAGGCTTCT
GCTGCTAGTGGCAGCAAGGAGGTGGGAGCAGTGTCTGCACCTGCACCACCTCCACTAACACCAGCAATAA
TAATAACCCCCAGCACCACCAGCACCGGTGCTAGCAATTCTACCGGGTAGGGGAGGCGCTTTTCCCAAGG
CAGTCTGGAGCATGCGCTTTAGCAGCCCCGCTGGGCACTTGGCGCTACACAAGTGGCCTCTGGCCTCGCA
CACATTCCACATCCACCGGTAGGCGCCAACCGGCTCCGTTCTTTGGTGGCCCCTTCGCGCCACCTTCTAC
TCCTCCCCTAGTCAGGAAGTTCCCCCCCGCCCCGCAGCTCGCGTCGTGCAGGACGTGACAAATGGAAGTA
GCACGTCTCACTAGTCTCGTGCAGATGGACAGCACCGCTGAGCAATGGAAGCGGGTAGGCCTTTGGGGCA
GCGGCCAATAGCAGCTTTGCTCCTTCGCTTTCTGGGCTCAGAGGCTGGGAAGGGGTGGGTCCGGGGGCGG
GCTCAGGGGCGGGCTCAGGGGCGGGGCGGGCGCCCGAAGGTCCTCCGGAGGCCCGGCATTCTGCACGCTT
CAAAAGCGCACGTCTGCCGCGCTGTTCTCCTCTTCCTCATCTCCGGGCCTTTCGACCTGCAGCCAACGCC
ACCATGGGGACCGAGTACAAGCCCACGGTGCGCCTCGCCACCCGCGACGACGTCCCCCGGGCCGTACGCA
CCCTCGCCGCCGCGTTCGCCGACTACCCCGCCACGCGCCACACCGTCGACCCGGACCGCCACATCGAGCG
GGTCACCGAGCTGCAAGAACTCTTCCTCACGCGCGTCGGGCTCGACATCGGCAAGGTGTGGGTCGCGGAC
GACGGCGCCGCGGTGGCGGTCTGGACCACGCCGGAGAGCGTCGAAGCGGGGGCGGTGTTCGCCGAGATCG
GCCCGCGCATGGCCGAGTTGAGCGGTTCCCGGCTGGCCGCGCAGCAACAGATGGAAGGCCTCCTGGCGCC
GCACCGGCCCAAGGAGCCCGCGTGGTTCCTGGCCACCGTCGGCGTCTCGCCCGACCACCAGGGCAAGGGT
CTGGGCAGCGCCGTCGTGCTCCCCGGAGTGGAGGCGGCCGAGCGCGCCGGGGTGCCCGCCTTCCTGGAGA
CCTCCGCGCCCCGCAACCTCCCCTTCTACGAGCGGCTCGGCTTCACCGTCACCGCCGACGTCGAGGTGCC
CGAAGGACCGCGCACCTGGTGCATGACCCGCAAGCCCGGTGCCATCGATGCCACTAACTTCTCCCTGTTG
AAACAAGCAGGGGATGTCGAAGAGAATCCCGGGCCAATGGTGAGCAAGGGCGAGGAGCTGTTCACCGGGG
TGGTGCCCATCCTGGTCGAGCTGGACGGCGACGTAAACGGCCACAAGTTCAGCGTGTCCGGCGAGGGCGA
GGGCGATGCCACCTACGGCAAGCTGACCCTGAAGTTCATCTGCACCACCGGCAAGCTGCCCGTGCCCTGG
CCCACCCTCGTGACCACCCTGACCTACGGCGTGCAGTGCTTCAGCCGCTACCCCGACCACATGAAGCAGC
ACGACTTCTTCAAGTCCGCCATGCCCGAAGGCTACGTCCAGGAGCGCACCATCTTCTTCAAGGACGACGG
CAACTACAAGACCCGCGCCGAGGTGAAGTTCGAGGGCGACACCCTGGTGAACCGCATCGAGCTGAAGGGC
ATCGACTTCAAGGAGGACGGCAACATCCTGGGGCACAAGCTGGAGTACAACTACAACAGCCACAACGTCT
ATATCATGGCCGACAAGCAGAAGAACGGCATCAAGGTGAACTTCAAGATCCGCCACAACATCGAGGACGG
CAGCGTGCAGCTCGCCGACCACTACCAGCAGAACACCCCCATCGGCGACGGCCCCGTGCTGCTGCCCGAC
AACCACTACCTGAGCACCCAGTCCGCCCTGAGCAAAGACCCCAACGAGAAGCGCGATCACATGGTCCTGC
TGGAGTTCGTGACCGCCGCCGGGATCACTCTCGGCATGGACGAGCTGTACAAGTAATTAATTAAGCTCGC
TGATCAGCCTCGACTGTGCCTTCTAGTTGCCAGCCATCTGTTGTTTGCCCCTCCCCCGTGCCTTCCTTGA
CCCTGGAAGGTGCCACTCCCACTGTCCTTTCCTAATAAAATGAGGAAATTGCATCGCATTGTCTGAGTAG
GTGTCATTCTATTCTGGGGGGTGGGGTGGGGCAGGACAGCAAGGGGGAGGATTGGGAAGACAATAGCAGG
CATGCTGGGGATGCGGTGGGCTCTATGGCTTCTGAGGCGCGCCCTCGAGGTGCCACCCTCCTCACTCCGT
CCGCACCTATTTCCTTTTTTATTTTTTTTAACCATTTAATGCCCCGCTCTCAGAGCTGGAGGCGGCACTC
ACTGCATCACCAGCCAGCAGGGGAAGAACATCTCCCTGCTGAGCTCCCGTGCCAGGACGAACTTGGAGGT
ATGGGCTGGGGCTATGGGGAAGGAGGAGGCCCCAGGTCCTGGGCATGACCTAAAACTGCACCCTGCCAGG
GTCGGGAGGCCTGGTGGGACTGCCGGTGGCGCGGCAGCCCCCAGGAAATGCCAGGACCGCGAACCTCCCT
GGTGAAAGGCGGGTAGGAGGCGCCTTATAACCTCCAGCCACCACACGCATGCACAGTCCTGGCTAGGGAA
AGCCCAGACCTGTAAGATCTTTGAGAGGCCTGAGGCTTGCTGGTTGCAGTGGAGTTGTGAGGCTCCAGGT
GAGCTTAGCTGCCTGGGATGCCATCTGCGAGGCATGGGCCGCAGTGTAGGGGAGGTACGGAGCTGCGGAA
CGGATGTCACCCCTAGACATCAGGGGCCTAAATGGGCAGCCTCCCGCCTGGGTAACATCTGAATCGGTTT
TCCATCAAGGCATGGCAGAGAAAGAGGGGCGGGCGGTTGGCCCAGAAACGGGTGGGCGGGCTGAGATCTC
ACCGGCACCGGGAAGGCCCCCTGTTACAGGCTACCATCCCTGCTGCTTTCATCCCGCTCCGCCTTAACAC
ACACAAGGCAGACAAGGTTCTTTGGGCCAATCTGATATCTTTTATTAGACCAACTGAATAGTTGGAGAAA
TATATCTTAGCAAGCTTTCGGGTTTAAAACCCTTCGTCAGGCTGAGGAAGCATCTGCAGTTGGTGCGTGC
TCTTCCTGGATGGAAGGAATAGTAAAGAAGCCAGAGGCTGGCATGCAATGCAGGCAAGAAAGCCAGTCAG
TGAAAATGTAAATTGAGGCGTCAGGGGGTGAGGGACAGGCTGGGGGCGGGGGATGTAGCAGGTAAAAGTG
GAGAGGTACCTGGGGAGTCAGATGTCGGGCAGGTTATAGTGTGTCATAAATCCAATGTCTATATTGAGTC
CATGAGTTTCTGTATCTAGGAGGTTGATGAAGTGAAGTTCATAGGCTCGTCTGTGAAAAGTGGTTTGTAA
ATTCCCTTTGAGGATCAGGACTGAGAGACTGGAGACAGAGTGGCTTTCTTGTGAGAAATGTGCCCCCACA
GGTAGTTGGGTATTCTTGTCTGTAATAGATTTCCGGCGTGCATTCATTCTGGTGCGCAGTTGTTGTTTGG
TGTCTCCTACGTATTTTCCATCAGGGCATTTGGTGCACCGGATGAGATATATAACGTTTCTGGAGGCGCA
GCTGTAAGATCCAGGAGTGGTGATGGTTCTGTTGTGGGGTGTAGTAATTGTGGGGGTACTGGAGATATGT
TGGCAGGTTTTGCATTTCTTGTCATGGCATGGTCTGGATCCATTCGGCGTGTTTTGGGCTGTAGGAAGTT
TGCTTCTGGTGATGAGGTTAGCGAGGTTCGGTGCTTGTTTGAATTTACAAACCACTTTTCACAGACGAGC
CTATGAACTTCACTTCATCAACCTCCTAGATACAGAAACTCATGGACTCAATATAGACATTGGATTTATG
ACACGCTATAACCTGCCCGACATCTGACTCCCCAGGTACCTCTCCACTTTTACCTGCTACATCCCCCTCC
CCCCGCCCCGCCTGTCCCTCACCCCCTGACACCTCAATTTACATTTTCACTGACTGGCTTTCTTGCCTGC
ATTGCATGCCAGCCTCTGGCTTCTTTACTATTCCTTCCATCCAGGAAGAGCACACACACCAACTGCAGAT
GCTTCCTCAGCCTGACGAAGGGTTTTTAAACCCGAAAGCTTGCTAAGATATATTTCTCCAACTATTCAGT
TGGTCTAATAAAAGATATCAGAGGTACCCTCGACTGGTCCGTGCTGGGGCCAGGACCCAAAGCGGGGTCA
AAGGGCCAGGGGCCCACCGCGAGGAATGCCCAGAGCAAGAGGCTCGGGATTCCGACTGGCCTGAAGGCGG
GACCAGGGCCTAAGGGAGAGCCAAAGGTCCCAGAGAGGGGACCACAGCTGGAGGGGGTGAAGGATGCAAT
GTGCGAGGCGTGGGCCGCAGTGTAGGGGAGGTACGGAGCTGCGGAATGGATGTCACCCCAAGACACCTAA
ATGGGCAGCCTCCCGCCCGGGAAACATCTGAATCAGTTTTCCATCAAGGCGTGGCAGGAAAAAGAGGGGC
GGGCGGTTGGCCCAGAAACAGGTGGGCAGGCGGAAATCTAACCGGCACCGGGAAGGCCCCCTGTTACAGG
CTACCATCCCTGCTGGTTTCATCCCGCTGCGCCTTAACACACACACAGGTCACACATGTCACGAGTTTTG
CTTTGAACAGTTTGAGGTGCAGTTTCACAGAAACCCCTGCACCTATCTCCTTGAAACCTGGCAGGCTTCA
TGCCCTCAGAAGGGGCTACCATCCCTGCAGTTTTCATCCGAATCAGGCAAGAAATGACAAAGTTATAGGC
ATTTTAGTGATTCCTCATTATAGCCTATGGCCGAATCACTGAAACAGCGTCGAAACTCTGAAACGGATTC
GGTCGAATCGAAACGGAACAGTGATCCGAAACACTGAAATGAATCACTGCGCTCCAAAACGGCCGAATCC
GAAACTGAATCAAAACGTAGCCGTTTCGCACGGCCCTACTGTATAGGGGCCCAGAGACGGAGTCACTGCC
AACCGAGACGGTCATAGCTGTTTCCTGTGTGCCGCTTCCTCGCTCACTGACTCGCTGCGCTCGGTCGTTC
GGCTGCGGCGAGCGGTATCAGCTCACTCAAAGGCGGTAATACGGTTACCCACAGAATCAGGGGATAACGC
AGGAAAGAACATGTGAGCAAAAGGCCAGCAAAAGGCCAGGAACCGTAAAAAGGCCGCGTTGCTGGCGTTT
TTCCATAGGCTCCGCCCCCCTGACGAGCATCACAAAAATCGACGCTCAAGTCAGAGGTGGCGAAACCCGA
CAGGACTATAAAGATACCAGGCGTTTCCCCCTGGAAGCTCCCTCGTGCGCTCTCCTGTTCCGACCCTGCC
GCTTACCGGATACCTGTCCGCCTTTCTCCCTTCGGGAAGCGTGGCGCTTTCTCATAGCTCACGCTGTAGG
TATCTCAGTTCGGTGTAGGTCGTTCGCTCCAAGCTGGGCTGTGTGCACGAACCCCCCGTTCAGCCCGACC
GCTGCGCCTTATCCGGTAACTATCGTCTTGAGTCCAACCCGGTAAGACACGACTTATCGCCACTGGCAGC
AGCCACTGGTAACAGGATTAGCAGAGCGAGGTATGTAGGCGGTGCTACAGAGTTCTTGAAGTGGTGGCCT
AACTACGGCTACACTAGAAGAACAGTATTTGGTATCTGCGCTCTGCTGAAGCCAGTTACCTTCGGAAAAA
GAGTTGGTAGCTCTTGATCCGGCAAACAAACCACCGCTGGTAGCGGTGGTTTTTTTGTTTGCAAGCAGCA
GATTACGCGCAGAAAAAAAGGATCTCAAGAAGATCCTTTGATCTTTTCTACGGGGTCTGACGCTCAGTGG
AACGAAAACTCACGTTAAGGGATTTTGGTCATGAGATTATCAAAAAGGATCTTCACCTAGATCCTTTTAA
ATTAAAAATGAAGTTTTAAATCAATCTAAAGTATATATGAGTAAACTTGGTCTGACAGTTACCAATGCTT
AATCAGTGAGGCACCTATCTCAGCGATCTGTCTCTTTCGTTCATCCATAGTTGCCTGACTCCCCGTCGTG
TAGATAACTACGATACGGGAGGGCTTACCATCTGGCCCCAGTGCTGCAATAATACCGCGGGACCCACGCT
CACCGGCTCCAGATTTATCAGCAATAAACCAGCCAGCCGGAAGGGCCGAGCGCAGAAGTGGTCCTGCAAC
TTTATCCGCCTCCATCCAGTCTATTAATTGTTGCCGGGAAGCTAGAGTAAGTAGTTCGCCAGTTAATAGT
TTGCGCAACGTTGTTGCCATCGCTACAGGCATCGTGGTATCACGCTCGTCGTTTGGTATGGCTTCATTCA
GCTCCGGTTCCCAACGATCAAGGCGAGTTACATGATCCCCCATGTTGCGCAAAAAAGCGGTTAGCTCCTT
CGGTCCTCCGATCGTTGTCAGAAGTAAGTTGGCCGCCGTGTTATCACTCATGGTTATGGCAGCACTACAT
AATTCTCTTACTGTCATGCCATCCGTAAGATGCTTTTCTGTGACTGGTGAGTACTCAACCAAGTCATTCT
GAGAATAGTGTATGCGGCGACCGAGTTGCTCTTGCCCGGCGTCAATACGGGATAATACCGCGCCACATAG
CAGAACTTTAAAAGTGCTCATCATTGGAAAACGTTCTTCGGGGCGAAAACTCTCAAGGATCTTACCGCTG
TTGAGATCCAGTTCGATGTAACCCACTCGTGCACCCAACTGATCTTCAGCATCTTTTACTTTCACCAGCG
TTTCTGGGTGAGCAAAAACAGGAAGGCAAAATGCCGCAAAAAAGGGAATAAGGGCGACACGGAAATGTTG
AATACTCATACTCTTCCTTTTTCAATATTATTGAAGCATTTATCAGGGTTATTGTCTCATGAGCGGATAC
ATATTTGAATGTATTTAG
